Addgene plasmid #51989: Nano-lantern(ATP0)/pRSETB
Purpose: bacterial expression of a Nano-lantern-based luminescent ATP indicator
Depositing lab: Takeharu Nagai. Depositing organization: The University of Osaka. Publication: Luminescent proteins for high-speed single-cell and whole-body imaging. Saito K, Chang YF, Horikawa K, Hatsugai N, Higuchi Y, Hashida M, Yoshida Y, Matsuda T, Arai Y, Nagai T. Nat Commun. 2012;3:1262. doi: 10.1038/ncomms2248. PubMed 23232392.
Backbone
  Vector backbone: pRSETB
  Backbone manufacturer: Invitrogen
  Vector type: Bacterial Expression
Growth in bacteria
  Bacterial resistance: Ampicillin, 100 μg/mL
  Growth temperature: 37°C
  Growth strain: DH5alpha
  Copy number: High Copy
Gene/Insert
  Gene/Insert name: Nano-lantern_ATP0
  Species: Synthetic
  Insert size (bp): 2000
  Mutation: S257G in Rluc8
  Tag / fusion protein: 6xHis (N terminal on backbone)
  Cloning method: Restriction Enzyme; 5′ cloning site BamHI (not destroyed); 3′ cloning site EcoRI (not destroyed)
  Sequencing primers: 5′ T7; 3′ T7 terminal
Terms and licenses: Academic/Nonprofit Terms; Industry Terms: Not Available to Industry
Depositor comments: GenBank accession number: JN974906. Although they differ by only three N-terminal amino acidsin the RLuc8-S257G moiety, their dynamic range and brightness were vastly different. Nano-lantern (ATP1) exhibited enough dynamic range (200%) for functional imaging, and was 1.5-fold brighter than Nano-lantern (ATP0) at ATP-saturating condition. They had similar affinities for ATP.
How to cite: Nano-lantern(ATP0)/pRSETB was a gift from Takeharu Nagai (Addgene plasmid # 51989 ; http://n2t.net/addgene:51989 ; RRID:Addgene_51989)
