[The description below was written by a language model from this plasmid's Addgene catalogue record.]
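Description:
Nano-lantern(ATP0)/pRSETB is a bacterial expression plasmid built on the commercial pRSETB backbone, a high-copy vector selected with ampicillin. No feature table is supplied, so regulatory elements are not listed explicitly. However, the recorded sequencing primers (T7 forward and T7 terminator) fit the T7 promoter/terminator expression cassette that characterises the pRSET series, in which transcription depends on T7 RNA polymerase supplied by a suitable expression host. The recorded DH5alpha strain serves for plasmid propagation.

The insert, about 2 kb and of synthetic origin, was cloned between BamHI and EcoRI sites, both retained, and is fused in frame to an N-terminal 6xHis tag from the backbone, allowing metal-affinity purification of the recombinant protein. It encodes Nano-lantern(ATP0), a luminescent ATP indicator of the Nano-lantern family, and includes a Renilla luciferase variant, Rluc8, carrying the S257G mutation. The record does not spell out the other parts of the sensor, such as the ATP-binding domain or any fluorescent protein partner.

According to the depositor's comments, ATP0 and the sister construct Nano-lantern(ATP1) differ by only three N-terminal amino acids in the RLuc8-S257G moiety and have similar affinities for ATP, but they perform very differently. ATP1 has a dynamic range of about 200%, sufficient for functional imaging, and is 1.5-fold brighter than ATP0 at saturating ATP. This construct is therefore best suited to producing and purifying the ATP0 protein in bacteria for in vitro characterisation or for comparison with the improved version.
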