>Addgene plasmid #51989 | Nano-lantern(ATP0)/pRSETB | depositor partial sequence | sequence record 80027 | insert
GGATCCGATGGTGAGCAAGGGCGAGGAGCTGTTCACCGGGGTGGTGCCCATCCTGGTCGAGCTGGACGGC
GACGTAAACGGCCACAAGTTCAGCGTGTCCGGCGAGGGCGAGGGCGATGCCACCTACGGCAAGCTGACCC
TGAAGCTGATCTGCACCACCGGCAAGCTGCCCGTGCCCTGGCCCACCCTCGTGACCACCCTGGGCTACGG
CCTGCAGTGCTTCGCCCGCTACCCCGACCACATGAAGCAGCACGACTTCTTCAAGTCCGCCATGCCCGAA
GGCTACGTCCAGGAGCGCACCATCTTCTTCAAGGACGACGGCAACTACAAGACCCGCGCCGAGGTGAAGT
TCGAGGGCGACACCCTGGTGAACCGCATCGAGCTGAAGGGCATCGACTTCAAGGAGGACGGCAACATCCT
GGGGCACAAGCTGGAGTACAACTACAACAGCCACAACGTCTATATCACCGCCGACAAGCAGAAGAACGGC
ATCAAGGCCAACTTCAAGATCCGCCACAACATCGAGGACGGCGGCGTGCAGCTCGCCGACCACTACCAGC
AGAACACCCCCATCGGCGACGGCCCCGTGCTGCTGCCCGACAACCACTACCTGAGCTACCAGTCCAAGCT
GAGCAAAGACCCCAACGAGAAGCGCGATCACATGGTCCTGCTGGAGTTCGTGACCGCCGCCGGGGGTACC
AAGGTGTACGACCCCGAGCAGAGGAAGAGGATGATCACCGGCCCCCAGTGGTGGGCCAGGTGCAAGCAGA
TGAACGTGCTGGACAGCTTCATCAACTACTACGACAGCGAGAAGCACGCCGAGAACGCCGTGATCTTCCT
GCACGGCAACGCCACTAGCAGCTACCTGTGGAGGCACGTGGTGCCCCACATCGAGCCCGTGGCCAGGTGC
ATCATCCCCGATCTGATCGGCATGGGCAAGAGCGGCAAGAGCGGCAACGGCAGCTACAGGCTGCTGGACC
ACTACAAGTACCTGACCGCCTGGTTCGAGCTTCTGAACCTGCCCAAGAAGATCATCTTCGTGGGCCACGA
CTGGGGCGCCGCCCTGGCCTTCCACTACGCCTACGAGCACCAGGACAGGATCAAGGCCATCGTGCACATG
GAGAGCGTGGTGGACGTGATCGAGAGCTGGGACGAGTGGCCAGACATCGAGGAGGACATCGCCCTGATCA
AGAGCGAGGAGGGCGAGAAGATGGTGCTGGAGAACAACTTCTTCGTGGAGACCGTGCTGCCCAGCAAGAT
CATGAGAAAGCTGGAGCCCGAGGAGTTCGCCGCCTACCTGGAGCCCTTCAAGGAGAAGGGCGAGGTGAGA
AGACCCACCCTGAGCTGGCCCAGAGAGATCCCCCTGGTGAAGGGCCCATGGATGAAAACTGTGAAAGTGA
ATATAACAACCCCTGATGGGCCAGTCTACGACGCTGATATCGAGATGGTGTCCGTGCGGGCCGAGAGTGG
TGATCTCGGCATCCTCCCCGGTCACATTCCCACAAAGGCCCCACTGAAGATCGGAGCTGTGCGGCTGAAG
AAGGACGGCCAAACCGAGATGGTCGCAGTCTCAGGCGGCACTGTTGAAGTGCGGCCTGACCACGTTACCA
TTAATGCTCAAGCCGCTGAAACAGCCGAAGGAATCGACAAAGAGAGAGCAGAAGCCGCAAGACAGAGGGC
CCAGGAGCGGCTGAACTCTCAATCCGATGACACCGATATTCGCCGGGCCGAGCTGGCACTGCAGAGGGCC
CTGAACAGACTGGACGTGGCTGGGAAGGCAAACGAGCTCGGCAAGCCCGACGTGGTGCAGATCGTGAGAA
ACTACAACGCCTACCTGAGAGCCAGCGACGACCTGCCCAAGCTGTTCATCGAGGGTGACCCCGGCTTCTT
CAGCAACGCCATCGTGGAGGGCGCCAAGAAGTTCCCCAACACCGAGTTCGTGAAGGTGAAGGGCCTGCAC
TTCCTCCAGGAGGACGCCCCCGACGAGATGGGCAAGTACATCAAGAGCTTCGTGGAGAGAGTGCTGAAGA
ACGAGCAGTAAGAATTC
