>Addgene plasmid #51989 | Nano-lantern(ATP0)/pRSETB | addgene partial sequence | sequence record 81836 | EGFP-C 5'-CATGGTCCTGCTGGAGTTCGTG-3'
AAGAGGATGATCACCGGCCCCCAGTGGTGGGCCAGGTGCAAGCAGATGAACGTGCTGGACAGCTTCATCA
ACTACTACGACAGCGAGAAGCACGCCGAGAACGCCGTGATCTTCCTGCACGGCAACGCCACTAGCAGCTA
CCTGTGGAGGCACGTGGTGCCCCACATCGAGCCCGTGGCCAGGTGCATCATCCCCGATCTGATCGGCATG
GGCAAGAGCGGCAAGAGCGGCAACGGCAGCTACAGGCTGCTGGACCACTACAAGTACCTGACCGCCTGGT
TCGAGCTTCTGAACCTGCCCAAGAAGATCATCTTCGTGGGCCACGACTGGGGCGCCGCCCTGGCCTTCCA
CTACGCCTACGAGCACCAGGACAGGATCAAGGCCATCGTGCACATGGAGAGCGTGGTGGACGTGATCGAG
AGCTGGGACGAGTGGCCAGACATCGAGGAGGACATCGCCCTGATCAAGAGCGAGGAGGGCGAGAAGATGG
TGCTGGAGAACAACTTCTTCGTGGAGACCGTGCTGCCCAGCAAGATCATGAGAAAGCTGGAGCCCGAGGA
GTTCGCCGCCTACCTGGAGCCCTTCAAGGAGAAGGGCGAGGTGAGAAGACCCACCCTGAGCTGGCCCAGA
GAGATCCCCCTGGTGAAGGGCCCATGGATGAAAACTGTGAAAGTGAATATAACAACCCCTGATGGGCCAG
TCTACGACGCTGATATCGAGATGGTGTCCGTGCGGGCCGAGAGTGGTGATCTCGGCATCCTCCCCGGTCA
CATTCCCACAAAGGCCCCACTGAAGATCGGAGCTGTGCGGCTGAAGAAGGACGGCCAAACCGAGATGGTC
GCAGTCTCAGGCGGCACTGTTGAAGTGCG
