>Addgene plasmid #51989 | Nano-lantern(ATP0)/pRSETB | addgene partial sequence | sequence record 81837 | T7term 5'-GCTAGTTATTGCTCAGCGG-3'
TAGCAGCCGGATCAAGCTTCGAATTCTTACTGCTCGTTCTTCAGCACTCTCTCCACGAAGCTCTTGATGT
ACTTGCCCATCTCGTCGGGGGCGTCCTCCTGGAGGAAGTGCAGGCCCTTCACCTTCACGAACTCGGTGTT
GGGGAACTTCTTGGCGCCCTCCACGATGGCGTTGCTGAAGAAGCCGGGGTCACCCTCGATGAACAGCTTG
GGCAGGTCGTCGCTGGCTCTCAGGTAGGCGTTGTAGTTTCTCACGATCTGCACCACGTCGGGCTTGCCGA
GCTCGTTTGCCTTCCCAGCCACGTCCAGTCTGTTCAGGGCCCTCTGCAGTGCCAGCTCGGCCCGGCGAAT
ATCGGTGTCATCGGATTGAGAGTTCAGCCGCTCCTGGGCCCTCTGTCTTGCGGCTTCTGCTCTCTCTTTG
TCGATTCCTTCGGCTGTTTCAGCGGCTTGAGCATTAATGGTAACGTGGTCAGGCCGCACTTCAACAGTGC
CGCCTGAGACTGCGACCATCTCGGTTTGGCCGTCCTTCTTCAGCCGCACAGCTCCGATCTTCAGTGGGGC
CTTTGTGGGAATGTGACCGGGGAGGATGCCGAGATCACCACTCTCGGCCCGCACGGACACCATCTCGATA
TCAGCGTCGTAGACTGGCCCATCAGGGGTTGTTATATTCACTTTCACAGTTTTCATCCATGGGCCCTTCA
CCAGGGGGATCTCTCTGGGCCAGCTCAGGGTGGGTCTTCTCACCTCGCCCTTCTCCTTGAAGGGCTCCAG
GTAGGCGGCGAACTCCTCGGGCTCCAGCTTTCTCATGATCTTGCTGGGCA
