>Addgene plasmid #51989 | Nano-lantern(ATP0)/pRSETB | addgene partial sequence | sequence record 81847 | T7 5'-TAATACGACTCACTATAGGG-3'
TTTGTTTACTTTAGAAGGAGATATACATATGCGGGGTTCTCATCATCATCATCATCATGGTATGGCTAGC
ATGACTGGTGGACAGCAAATGGGTCGGGATCTGTACGACGATGACGATAAGGATCCGATGGTGAGCAAGG
GCGAGGAGCTGTTCACCGGGGTGGTGCCCATCCTGGTCGAGCTGGACGGCGACGTAAACGGCCACAAGTT
CAGCGTGTCCGGCGAGGGCGAGGGCGATGCCACCTACGGCAAGCTGACCCTGAAGCTGATCTGCACCACC
GGCAAGCTGCCCGTGCCCTGGCCCACCCTCGTGACCACCCTGGGCTACGGCCTGCAGTGCTTCGCCCGCT
ACCCCGACCACATGAAGCAGCACGACTTCTTCAAGTCCGCCATGCCCGAAGGCTACGTCCAGGAGCGCAC
CATCTTCTTCAAGGACGACGGCAACTACAAGACCCGCGCCGAGGTGAAGTTCGAGGGCGACACCCTGGTG
AACCGCATCGAGCTGAAGGGCATCGACTTCAAGGAGGACGGCAACATCCTGGGGCACAAGCTGGAGTACA
ACTACAACAGCCACAACGTCTATATCACCGCCGACAAGCAGAAGAACGGCATCAAGGCCAACTTCAAGAT
CCGCCACAACATCGAGGACGGCGGCGTGCAGCTCGCCGACCACTACCAGCAGAACACCCCCATCGGCGAC
GGCCCCGTGCTGCTGCCCGACAACCACTACCTGAGCTACCAGTCCAAGCTGAGCAAAGACCCCAACGAGA
AGCGCGATCACATGGTCCTGCTGGAGTTCGTGACCGCCGCCGGGGGTACCAAGGTGTACGACCCCGAGCA
GAGGAAGAGGATGATCACCGGCCCCCAGTGGTGGGCCAGGTGCAA
